Addgene plasmid #56145: mNeptune2-ER-5
Purpose: Localization: Endoplasmic Reticulum, Excitation: 600, Emission: 650
Depositing lab: Michael Davidson. Depositing organization: Florida State University, Tallahassee.
Backbone
  Vector backbone: mNeptune2
  Backbone size w/o insert (bp): 4750
  Vector type: Mammalian Expression
  Selectable markers: Neomycin (select with G418)
Growth in bacteria
  Bacterial resistance: Kanamycin, 50 μg/mL
  Growth temperature: 37°C
  Growth strain: DH5alpha
  Copy number: High Copy
Gene/Insert
  Gene/Insert name: ER (alt name: NM_004343.3)
  Species: H. sapiens (human)
  Mutation: ER Signal Peptide
  Entrez Gene: CALR (a.k.a. CALR1, CRT, HEL-S-99n, RO, SSA, cC1qR)
  Promoter: CMV
  Tag / fusion protein: mNeptune2
  Cloning method: Unknown
  Sequencing primers: 5′ CMV-F; 3′ SV40pA-R
Terms and licenses: Academic/Nonprofit Terms; Industry Terms
Depositor comments: . Excitation = 600; Emission = 650
How to cite: mNeptune2-ER-5 was a gift from Michael Davidson (Addgene plasmid # 56145 ; http://n2t.net/addgene:56145 ; RRID:Addgene_56145)
