[The description below was written by a language model from this plasmid's Addgene catalogue record.]
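Description:
mNeptune2-ER-5 is a mammalian expression plasmid that targets the far-red fluorescent protein mNeptune2 to the endoplasmic reticulum. It is built on an mNeptune2 backbone of about 4.75 kb (without the insert) and is propagated in E. coli as a high-copy plasmid under kanamycin selection. A neomycin resistance marker allows G418 selection of transfected mammalian cells, for example to derive stable lines. The record does not list the origin of replication or other backbone features, and no feature table is provided.

The insert is the ER signal peptide from human calreticulin (CALR), not the full-length protein. It is fused to mNeptune2 and expressed from the CMV promoter, a strong constitutive promoter in most mammalian cell types. The signal peptide directs the nascent fusion into the ER lumen through the secretory pathway. The record does not state the orientation of the fusion, the linker (the "5" in the name may refer to linker length, but this is not confirmed), or whether a C-terminal ER retention motif such as KDEL is present. The use of an SV40 polyA reverse sequencing primer suggests that an SV40 polyadenylation signal lies downstream of the coding region.

The construct serves as an organelle marker for fluorescence microscopy, labelling the ER in live or fixed mammalian cells. The listed excitation maximum is about 600 nm and the emission maximum about 650 nm. This far-red spectrum makes it suitable for multicolour imaging alongside green, yellow or orange fluorescent reporters.
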