>Addgene plasmid #56145 | mNeptune2-ER-5 | addgene partial sequence | sequence record 114469 | CMV-F 5'-CGCAAATGGGCGGTAGGCGTG-3'
AGCGACTGGTTAGTGACCGTCAGATCCGCTAGCGCCACCATGCTGCTATCCGTGCCGTTGCTGCTCGGCC
TCCTCGGCCTGGCCGTCGCCGCACCGGTCGCCACCATGGTGTCTAAGGGCGAAGAGCTGATTAAGGAGAA
CATGCACATGAAGCTGTACATGGAGGGCACCGTGAACAACCACCACTTCAAGTGCACATCCGAGGGCGAA
GGCAAGCCCTACGAGGGCACCCAGACCGGCAGAATCAAGGTGGTCGAGGGCGGCCCTCTCCCCTTCGCCT
TCGACATCCTGGCTACCTGCTTCATGTACGGCAGCAAGACCTTCATCAACCACACCCAGGGCATCCCCGA
TTTCTTTAAGCAGTCCTTCCCTGAGGGCTTCACATGGGAGAGAGTCACCACATACGAAGACGGGGGCGTG
CTTACCGTTACCCAGGACACCAGCCTCCAGGACGGCTGCTTGATCTACAACGTCAAGCTCAGAGGGGTGA
ACTTCCCATCCAACGGCCCTGTGATGCAGAAGAAAACACTCGGCTGGGAGGCCAGTACCGAGACCCTGTA
CCCCGCTGACGGCGGCCTGGAAGGCAGATGCGACATGGCCCTGAAGCTCGTGGGCGGGGGCCACCTGCAC
TGCAACCTGAAGACCACATACAGATCCAAGAAACCCGCTAAGAACCTCAAGATGCCCGGCGTCTACTTTG
TGGACCGCAGACTGGAAAGAATCAAGGAGGCCGACAATGAGACCTACGTCGAGCAGCACGAGGTGGCTGT
GGCCAGATACTGCGACCTCC
